>Addgene plasmid #233973 | makeTCR_Hs.TRAV34 | addgene full sequence | sequence record 468295 | Addgene NGS Result
CGTCTCAGATGGAGACTGTTCTGCAAGTACTCCTAGGGATATTGGGGTTCCAAGCAGCCTGGGTTAGTAG
CCAAGAACTGGAGCAGAGTCCTCAGTCCTTGATCGTCCAAGAGGGAAAGAATCTCACCATAAACTGCACG
TCATCAAAGACGTTATATGGCTTATACTGGTATAAGCAAAAGTATGGTGAAGGTCTTATCTTCTTGATGA
TGCTACAGAAAGGTGGGGAAGAGAAAAGTCATGAAAAGATAACTGCCAAGTTGGATGAGAAAAAGCAGCA
AAGTTCCCTGCATATCACAGCCTCCCAGCCCAGCCATGCAGGCATCTACCTCTGTTGAGACGCAGGGAAG
ATGGCCGCGAAGAAAACGTCATAGCTGTTTCCTGACTGACCATTTAAATCATACCTGACCTCCATAGCAG
AAAGTCAAAAGCCTCCGACCGGAGGCTTTTGACTTGATCGGCACGTAAGAGGTTCCAACTTTCACCATAA
TGAAATAAGATCACTACCGGGCGTATTTTTTGAGTTATCGAGATTTTCAGGAGCTAAGGAAGCTAAAATG
GAGAAAAAAATCACTGGATATACCACCGTTGATATATCCCAATGGCATCGTAAAGAACATTTTGAGGCAT
TTCAGTCAGTTGCTCAATGTACCTATAACCAGACCGTTCAGCTGGATATTACGGCCTTTTTAAAGACCGT
AAAGAAAAATAAGCACAAGTTTTATCCGGCCTTTATTCACATTCTTGCCCGCCTGATGAATGCTCATCCG
GAATTTCGTATGGCAATGAAAGACGGTGAGCTGGTGATATGGGATAGTGTTCACCCTTGTTACACCGTTT
TCCATGAGCAAACTGAAACGTTTTCATCGCTCTGGAGTGAATACCACGACGATTTCCGGCAGTTTCTACA
CATATATTCGCAAGATGTGGCGTGTTACGGTGAAAACCTGGCCTATTTCCCTAAAGGGTTTATTGAGAAT
ATGTTTTTTGTCTCAGCCAATCCCTGGGTGAGTTTCACCAGTTTTGATTTAAACGTGGCCAATATGGACA
ACTTCTTCGCCCCCGTTTTCACCATGGGCAAATATTATACGCAAGGCGACAAGGTGCTGATGCCGCTGGC
GATTCAGGTTCATCATGCCGTTTGTGATGGCTTCCATGTCGGCAGAATGCTTAATGAATTACAACAGTAC
TGCGATGAGTGGCAGGGCGGGGCGTAATGAGGGCCCAAATGTAATCACCTGGCTCACCTTCGGGTGGGCC
TTTCTGCGTTGCTGGCGTTTTTCCATAGGCTCCGCCCCCCTGACGAGCATCACAAAAATCGATGCTCAAG
TCAGAGGTGGCGAAACCCGACAGGACTATAAAGATACCAGGCGTTTCCCCCTGGAAGCTCCCTCGTGCGC
TCTCCTGTTCCGACCCTGCCGCTTACCGGATACCTGTCCGCCTTTCTCCCTTCGGGAAGCGTGGCGCTTT
CTCATAGCTCACGCTGTAGGTATCTCAGTTCGGTGTAGGTCGTTCGCTCCAAGCTGGGCTGTGTGCACGA
ACCCCCCGTTCAGCCCGACCGCTGCGCCTTATCCGGTAACTATCGTCTTGAGTCCAACCCGGTAAGACAC
GACTTATCGCCACTGGCAGCAGCCACTGGTAACAGGATTAGCAGAGCGAGGTATGTAGGCGGTGCTACAG
AGTTCTTGAAGTGGTGGCCTAACTACGGCTACACTAGAAGAACAGTATTTGGTATCTGCGCTCTGCTGAA
GCCAGTTACCTCGGAAAAAGAGTTGGTAGCTCTTGATCCGGCAAACAAACCACCGCTGGTAGCGGTGGTT
TTTTTGTTTGCAAGCAGCAGATTACGCGCAGAAAAAAAGGATCTCAAGAAGATCCTTTGATTTTCTACCG
AAGAAAGGCCCACCCGTGAAGGTGAGCCAGTGAGTTGATTGCAGTCCAGTTACGCTGGAGTCTGAGGCTC
GTCCTGAATGATATCAAGCTTGAATTCGTTTGTAAAACGACGGCCAGTGCTAACCGTATCGCATTGGCCA
TACCTACA
Features (pLannotate 1.2.2; 8 found; start..end, strand, type, name):
      9..335     +  CDS            TRAV34: TVA34_HUMAN - Protein inferred from homology: Swiss-Prot protein existence level 3. V region of the variable domain of T cell receptor (TR) alpha chain that participates in the antigen recognition (PubMed:24600447). Alpha-beta T cell receptors are antigen specific receptors which are essential to the immune response and are present on the cell surface of T lymphocytes. Recognize peptide-major histocompatibility (MH) (pMH) complexes that are displayed by antigen presenting cells (APC), a prerequisite for efficient T cell adaptive immunity against pathogens (PubMed:25493333). Binding of alpha-be
    423..454     +  terminator     tonB terminator: bidirectional E. coli tonB-P14 transcription terminator
    455..557     +  promoter       cat promoter: promoter of the E. coli cat gene encoding chloramphenicol acetyltransferase
    558..1214    +  CDS            cat: CAT_ECOLX - Experimental evidence at protein level: Swiss-Prot protein existence level 1. This enzyme is an effector of chloramphenicol resistance in bacteria. From Escherichia coli. This protein is used as a marker in many commonly used cloning vectors, such as pACYC184.
   1241..1268    +  terminator     T7Te terminator: phage T7 early transcription terminator
   1280..1867    -  rep_origin     ori: high-copy-number ColE1/pMB1/pBR322/pUC origin of replication
   1889..1918    -  terminator     T3Te terminator: phage T3 early transcription terminator
   1990..2009    -  CDS            lacZα (fragment): LacZα fragment of β-galactosidase; lacZ fragment
