[The description below was written by a language model from this plasmid's Addgene catalogue record and pLannotate feature annotations shown in this document.]
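Description:
makeTCR_Hs.TRAV34 is a small synthetic-biology parts plasmid of about 2 kb that stores the human T cell receptor alpha variable gene segment TRAV34 as a module for the makeTCR assembly system. It is built on the custom pmakeTCR backbone (about 1.7 kb). That backbone carries a high-copy ColE1/pUC-type origin for propagation in E. coli and a chloramphenicol acetyltransferase (cat) gene, driven by its own cat promoter, for chloramphenicol selection. The resistance cassette and origin are bracketed by short bacterial and phage transcription terminators (tonB, T7Te and T3Te), which presumably insulate the insert region from read-through transcription. A very short lacZα fragment is also annotated, apparently a remnant of the cloning region, and M13 forward and reverse priming sites are listed for sequencing across the insert.

The payload is a synthetic insert of about 328 bp that encodes the TRAV34 V region, the part of the TCR alpha chain variable domain that contributes to recognition of peptide–MHC complexes. No promoter drives it, so the plasmid is a donor of a coding fragment and not an expression construct. The insert is flanked by defined four-base junctions that are recorded as the 5′ and 3′ cloning sites and are not destroyed. This arrangement is consistent with excision of the fragment with fixed overhangs for ordered ligation to other modules, although the record does not name the enzyme used. According to the stated purpose and the associated publication, the plasmid belongs to a modular library of V gene parts for rapid, single-step synthesis of complete T cell receptors. The other segments and the destination vector that supply the regulatory elements are not part of this record.
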