Addgene plasmid #233973: makeTCR_Hs.TRAV34
Purpose: Hs TRAV gene for makeTCR assembly
Depositing lab: Michael Platten. Depositing organization: Deutsches Krebsforschungszentrum (DKFZ). Publication: makeTCR: A Modular Platform for Rapid, Flexible, Scalable, Single-Step T Cell Receptor Synthesis. Hamberger M, Neuhoff M-T, Pietrantonio SV, Boschert T, Maldonado Torres C, Errerd A, Tan CL, Lindner JM, Platten M, Green EW. bioRxiv 2025.04.27.647198 10.1101/2025.04.27.647198.
Backbone
  Vector backbone: pmakeTCR
  Backbone manufacturer: custom
  Backbone size w/o insert (bp): 1710
  Vector type: Synthetic Biology
Growth in bacteria
  Bacterial resistance: Chloramphenicol, 25 μg/mL
  Growth temperature: 37°C
  Growth strain: DH5alpha
  Copy number: High Copy
Gene/Insert
  Gene/Insert name: TRAV34 (alt name: ENSG00000211813)
  Species: H. sapiens (human)
  Insert size (bp): 328
  Entrez Gene: TRAV34 (a.k.a. TCRAV26S1, TCRAV34S1)
  Promoter: n/a
  Cloning method: Restriction Enzyme; 5′ cloning site GATG (not destroyed); 3′ cloning site CTGT (not destroyed)
  Sequencing primers: 5′ M13 (-21) Forward; 3′ M13 Reverse
Resource information
  A portion of this plasmid was derived from a plasmid made by: synthetic
Terms and licenses: Academic/Nonprofit Terms; Industry Terms: Not Available to Industry
Depositor comments: Please visit https://doi.org/10.1101/2025.04.27.647198 for bioRxiv preprint.
How to cite: makeTCR_Hs.TRAV34 was a gift from Michael Platten (Addgene plasmid # 233973 ; http://n2t.net/addgene:233973 ; RRID:Addgene_233973)
